>Addgene plasmid #42279 | pRK5-mWnt5a | addgene partial sequence | sequence record 61337 | sp6 5'-ATTTAGGTGACACTATAG-3'
CAGGTCCAACTGCACCTCGGTTCTATCCCACCGCGGTGGCGGCCGCCACCATGAAGAAGCCCATTGGAAT
ATTAAGCCCGGGAGTGGCTTTGGGGACCGCTGGAGGTGCCATGTCTTCCAAGTTCTTCCTAATGGCTTTG
GCCACGTTTTTCTCCTTCGCCCAGGTTGTTATAGAAGCTAATTCTTGGTGGTCTCTAGGTATGAATAACC
CTGTTCAGATGTCAGAAGTATATATCATAGGTGCACAGCCTCTCTGCAGCCAACTGGCAGGACTTTCTCA
AGGACAGAAGAAACTCTGCCACTTGTATCAGGACCACATGCAGTACATTGGAGAAGGTGCGAAGACAGGC
ATCAAGGAATGCCAGTACCAGTTCCGGCATCGGAGATGGAACTGCAGCACAGTGGACAATACTTCTGTCT
TTGGCAGGGTGATGCAAATAGGCAGCCGAGAGACGGCCTTCACGTACGCGGTGAGCGCAGCTGGGGTGGT
GAACGCCATGAGCCGAGCATGCCGGGAGGGCGAGCTGTCTACCTGTGGCTGCAGCCGCGCTGCGCGCCCC
AAGGACCTGCCTCGGGACTGGTTGTGGGGCGGCTGCGGAGACAACATCGACTATGGCTACCGCTTCGCCA
AGGAGTTCGTGGACGCTAGAGAAAGGGAACGAATCCACGCTAAGGGTTCCTATGAGAGCGCACGCATCCT
CATGAACTTACACAACAATGAAGCAGGCCGTAGGACAGTATACAACCTGGCAGATGTAGCCTGTAAGTGT
CATGGAGTGTC
