[The description below was written by a language model from this plasmid's Addgene catalogue record.]
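Description:
pRK5-mWnt5a is a mammalian expression plasmid built on the pRK5 backbone and carrying the mouse (M. musculus) Wnt5a gene as its insert. It is propagated in E. coli under ampicillin selection; the record lists the copy number as unknown and names no origin of replication. No mammalian selectable marker is listed, so the record gives no indication that the plasmid supports drug selection in mammalian cells.

The payload is Wnt5a, which encodes a secreted Wnt-family ligand generally associated with non-canonical, planar cell polarity-type signalling through Frizzled receptors. The catalogue entry does not state the promoter driving the insert, and no feature table is available to confirm it. pRK5 vectors are generally known as CMV promoter-driven expression plasmids, but that is background knowledge, not a recorded fact for this construct. The recommended sequencing primers, an SP6 primer on the 5′ side and a reverse primer in the SV40 polyadenylation region on the 3′ side, imply that the insert lies between an SP6 promoter site and an SV40 polyA signal, which would provide transcript termination and polyadenylation in mammalian cells. No epitope tags, fusion partners, reporters or mutations are recorded, and the cloning method is given as unknown.

The plasmid is associated with a study of redundant Frizzled 2 and Frizzled 7 function in convergent extension and in closure of the ventricular septum and palate. This context fits its use as a source of mouse Wnt5a expression in cultured mammalian cells, for example to examine Wnt–Frizzled signalling, though the record does not describe the specific experiments.
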