Addgene plasmid #42279: pRK5-mWnt5a
Depositing lab: Chris Garcia & Jeremy Nathans. Depositing organization: Johns Hopkins University and School of Medicine. Publication: Frizzled 2 and frizzled 7 function redundantly in convergent extension and closure of the ventricular septum and palate: evidence for a network of interacting genes. Yu H, Ye X, Guo N, Nathans J. Development. 2012 Dec 1;139(23):4383-94. doi: 10.1242/dev.083352. Epub 2012 Oct 24. PubMed 23095888.
Backbone
  Vector backbone: pRK5
  Vector type: Mammalian Expression
Growth in bacteria
  Bacterial resistance: Ampicillin, 100 μg/mL
  Growth temperature: 37°C
  Growth strain: DH5alpha
  Copy number: Unknown
Gene/Insert
  Gene/Insert name: Wnt5a
  Species: M. musculus (mouse)
  Entrez Gene: Wnt5a (a.k.a. 8030457G12Rik, Wnt-5a)
  Cloning method: Unknown
  Sequencing primers: 5′ SP6; 3′ SV40pA-R
Terms and licenses: Academic/Nonprofit Terms; Industry Terms: Not Available to Industry
How to cite: pRK5-mWnt5a was a gift from Chris Garcia & Jeremy Nathans (Addgene plasmid # 42279 ; http://n2t.net/addgene:42279 ; RRID:Addgene_42279)
